>Addgene plasmid #201095 | pPOTv6-g418-His:mNG:His | addgene full sequence | sequence record 400064 | Addgene NGS Result
GGGCGAATTGGGCCCGTATAATGCAGACCTGCTGCAAGCTAGGGGCACAGCAAGGTCTTCTGAAATTCAT
GTTTTTTTTTTTTTTACTCTGCATTGCAGTCTCCGCTCTTATTTAGTTTTGCTTTACGTAAGGTCTCGTT
GCTGCCATAAAATAAGCTCTAGTGGAATTCATGATTGAACAAGATGGATTGCACGCAGGTTCTCCGGCCG
CTTGGGTGGAGAGGCTATTCGGCTATGACTGGGCACAACAGACAATCGGCTGCTCTGATGCCGCCGTGTT
CCGGCTGTCAGCGCAGGGGCGCCCGGTTCTTTTTGTCAAGACCGACCTGTCCGGTGCCCTGAATGAACTG
CAGGACGAGGCAGCGCGGCTATCGTGGCTGGCCACGACGGGCGTTCCTTGCGCAGCTGTGCTCGACGTTG
TCACTGAAGCGGGAAGGGACTGGCTGCTATTGGGCGAAGTGCCGGGGCAGGATCTCCTGTCATCTCACCT
TGCTCCTGCCGAGAAAGTATCCATCATGGCTGATGCAATGCGGCGGCTGCATACGCTTGATCCGGCTACC
TGCCCATTCGACCACCAAGCGAAACATCGCATCGAGCGAGCACGTACTCGGATGGAAGCCGGTCTTGTCG
ATCAGGATGATCTGGACGAAGAGCATCAGGGGCTCGCGCCAGCCGAACTGTTCGCCAGGCTCAAGGCGCG
CATGCCCGACGGCGAGGATCTCGTCGTGACCCACGGCGATGCCTGCTTGCCGAATATCATGGTGGAAAAT
GGCCGCTTTTCTGGATTCATCGACTGTGGCCGGCTGGGTGTGGCGGACCGCTATCAGGACATAGCGTTGG
CTACCCGTGATATTGCTGAAGAGCTTGGCGGCGAATGGGCTGACCGCTTCCTCGTGCTTTACGGTATCGC
CGCTCCCGATTCGCAGCGCATCGCCTTCTATCGCCTTCTTGACGAGTTCTTCTGACCATGGTGCCCATTT
AGTTGGCCTTTCCCTTGTCTCGTGTCTTTTCCGTGGAAAGGTTCCCGGAGTAATCTGATGGCACAGCAGG
GAGGTGCGCCTGCAGGTTGGTTAGGAAGGGGGGATGATGTAAAAGAAGAAAATGGGGGGATTCGAGCCCC
ACGCGTTGCTCAAGCTGTGTAGCGCAGGCGTTTCCTTACATATTTCTCTAACAGGCACGGAAGCCTAACA
AATACACTTGGCTTATTTTTTTGCCCCCTCATGTCTTGTACAAATATTTGCGATAGCTTAGCTATCAGCC
ACATTAATCAAACAAGTATACCAACAAGCCCGAAAACAGAAACTCAACTGCAACGGGTACCTATGGGTTC
TGGTAGTGGTTCCGGTTCCGGTTCTCACCACCACCACCATCACAAGCTTGTCTCGAAAGGTGAGGAAGAC
AATATGGCCAGCTTGCCAGCAACGCACGAGCTTCATATATTTGGGTCGATCAACGGTGTGGATTTCGACA
TGGTGGGTCAAGGCACAGGTAATCCTAATGACGGGTATGAAGAACTCAATTTGAAGAGCACTAAGGGAGA
TCTCCAGTTTTCCCCGTGGATTCTTGTGCCGCATATTGGTTATGGTTTTCATCAGTACTTACCATACCCC
GATGGAATGTCGCCCTTCCAAGCAGCTATGGTGGACGGCTCGGGGTATCAAGTACATCGCACCATGCAAT
TTGAGGACGGAGCATCCCTCACCGTAAACTACCGCTATACGTATGAGGGGAGCCACATAAAAGGTGAGGC
TCAAGTTAAAGGCACAGGCTTCCCAGCTGACGGCCCGGTCATGACCAATTCATTAACCGCTGCTGATTGG
TGCCGTTCTAAGAAGACCTACCCTAACGACAAGACGATCATTAGTACTTTTAAGTGGAGTTATACCACAG
GAAACGGAAAGCGGTATCGAAGCACTGCTCGAACAACCTACACATTTGCGAAGCCAATGGCCGCGAACTA
CTTGAAGAACCAGCCAATGTATGTGTTTCGAAAAACGGAACTGAAGCATTCGAAAACCGAGCTTAATTTT
AAAGAGTGGCAGAAGGCGTTTACAGACGTGATGGGGATGGACGAATTGTATAAGGGATCCCACCACCACC
ACCATCACGGATCAGGATCTGGATCAGGATCGGGTAGTTAAGAGCTCCGCTGCGCTTAAATGTCTTTCAT
TATAATCAATGTATAACCTTTATGTAGTATTTCAATCTATGCCGCTGTGTACGTGCACTGCGGTGCCTAT
CCTTCGGCATTAGAGAGTCACTGTTTGTGTAGATCGTAGCTGCATGTCTGACATCTGGTTCATTAGTGCC
GTTTTGAGTCTGCACTGTTGTGCAACTTGATATTCATCACTGCACACCAACCGTGTGTTTCCTCCTTTGG
GTGCACCCTTTAATCCTTGTCTTCTCCTTTTTTGTCTCTTTCCCCCTCGAAAAGGTGTCAAACTACTGCC
GCATAAACTACGGTTATCCCAAATTTAAGAGAAAGCAATAAAGCATCAGCTAGCATGATTGAACAAGATG
GATTGCACGCAGGTTCTCCGGCCGCTTGGGTGGAGAGGCTATTCGGCTATGACTGGGCACAACAGACAAT
CGGCTGCTCTGATGCCGCCGTGTTCCGGCTGTCAGCGCAGGGGCGCCCGGTTCTTTTTGTCAAGACCGAC
CTGTCCGGTGCCCTGAATGAACTGCAGGACGAGGCAGCGCGGCTATCGTGGCTGGCCACGACGGGCGTTC
CTTGCGCAGCTGTGCTCGACGTTGTCACTGAAGCGGGAAGGGACTGGCTGCTATTGGGCGAAGTGCCGGG
GCAGGATCTCCTGTCATCTCACCTTGCTCCTGCCGAGAAAGTATCCATCATGGCTGATGCAATGCGGCGG
CTGCATACGCTTGATCCGGCTACCTGCCCATTCGACCACCAAGCGAAACATCGCATCGAGCGAGCACGTA
CTCGGATGGAAGCCGGTCTTGTCGATCAGGATGATCTGGACGAAGAGCATCAGGGGCTCGCGCCAGCCGA
ACTGTTCGCCAGGCTCAAGGCGCGCATGCCCGACGGCGAGGATCTCGTCGTGACCCACGGCGATGCCTGC
TTGCCGAATATCATGGTGGAAAATGGCCGCTTTTCTGGATTCATCGACTGTGGCCGGCTGGGTGTGGCGG
ACCGCTATCAGGACATAGCGTTGGCTACCCGTGATATTGCTGAAGAGCTTGGCGGCGAATGGGCTGACCG
CTTCCTCGTGCTTTACGGTATCGCCGCTCCCGATTCGCAGCGCATCGCCTTCTATCGCCTTCTTGACGAG
TTCTTCTGACTCGAGTGCCCATTTAGTTGGCTTTTCCCTTGTCTCGTGTCTTTTCCGTGGAAAGGTTCCC
GGAGTAATCTGATGGCACAGCAGGGAGGTGCGCCTGCAGGTTGGTTAGGAAGGGGGGATGATGTAAAAGA
AGAAAATGGGGGGATTCGAGCCCCGCACAGGTCTCTCAAATTGGATGCATAGCTTGAGTATTCTATAGTG
TCACCTAAATAGCTTGGCGTAATCATGGTCATAGCTGTTTCCTGTGTGAAATTGTTATCCGCTCACAATT
CCACACAACATACGAGCCGGAAGCATAAAGTGTAAAGCCTGGGGTGCCTAATGAGTGAGCTAACTCACAT
TAATTGCGTTGCGCTCACTGCCCGCTTTCCAGTCGGGAAACCTGTCGTGCCAGCTGCATTAATGAATCGG
CCAACGCGCGGGGAGAGGCGGTTTGCGTATTGGGCGCTCTTCCGCTTCCTCGCTCACTGACTCGCTGCGC
TCGGTCGTTCGGCTGCGGCGAGCGGTATCAGCTCACTCAAAGGCGGTAATACGGTTATCCACAGAATCAG
GGGATAACGCAGGAAAGAACATGTGAGCAAAAGGCCAGCAAAAGGCCAGGAACCGTAAAAAGGCCGCGTT
GCTGGCGTTTTTCCATAGGCTCCGCCCCCCTGACGAGCATCACAAAAATCGACGCTCAAGTCAGAGGTGG
CGAAACCCGACAGGACTATAAAGATACCAGGCGTTTCCCCCTGGAAGCTCCCTCGTGCGCTCTCCTGTTC
CGACCCTGCCGCTTACCGGATACCTGTCCGCCTTTCTCCCTTCGGGAAGCGTGGCGCTTTCTCATAGCTC
ACGCTGTAGGTATCTCAGTTCGGTGTAGGTCGTTCGCTCCAAGCTGGGCTGTGTGCACGAACCCCCCGTT
CAGCCCGACCGCTGCGCCTTATCCGGTAACTATCGTCTTGAGTCCAACCCGGTAAGACACGACTTATCGC
CACTGGCAGCAGCCACTGGTAACAGGATTAGCAGAGCGAGGTATGTAGGCGGTGCTACAGAGTTCTTGAA
GTGGTGGCCTAACTACGGCTACACTAGAAGAACAGTATTTGGTATCTGCGCTCTGCTGAAGCCAGTTACC
TTCGGAAAAAGAGTTGGTAGCTCTTGATCCGGCAAACAAACCACCGCTGGTAGCGGTGGTTTTTTTGTTT
GCAAGCAGCAGATTACGCGCAGAAAAAAAGGATCTCAAGAAGATCCTTTGATCTTTTCTACGGGGTCTGA
CGCTCAGTGGAACGAAAACTCACGTTAAGGGATTTTGGTCATGAGATTATCAAAAAGGATCTTCACCTAG
ATCCTTTTAAATTAAAAATGAAGTTTTAAATCAATCTAAAGTATATATGAGTAAACTTGGTCTGACAGTT
ACCAATGCTTAATCAGTGAGGCACCTATCTCAGCGATCTGTCTATTTCGTTCATCCATAGTTGCCTGACT
CCCCGTCGTGTAGATAATTACGATACGGGAGGGCTTACCATCTGGCCCCAGTGCTGCAATGATACCGCGA
GACCCACGCTCACCGGCTCCAGATTTATCAGCAATAAACCAGCCAGCCGGAAGGGCCGAGCGCAGAAGTG
GTCCTGCAACTTTATCCGCCTCCATCCAGTCTATTAATTGTTGCCGGGAAGCTAGAGTAAGTAGTTCGCC
AGTTAATAGTTTGCGCAACGTTGTTGCCATTGCTACAGGCATCGTGGTGTCACGCTCGTCGTTTGGTATG
GCTTCATTCAGCTCCGGTTCCCAACGATCAAGGCGAGTTACATGATCCCCCATGTTGTGCAAAAAAGCGG
TTAGCTCCTTCGGTCCTCCGATCGTTGTCAGAAGTAAGTTGGCCGCAGTGTTATCACTCATGGTTATGGC
AGCACTGCATAATTCTCTTACTGTCATGCCATCCGTAAGATGCTTTTCTGTGACTGGTGAGTACTCAACC
AAGTCATTCTGAGAATAGTGTATGCGGCGACCGAGTTGCTCTTGCCCGGCGTCAATACGGGATAATACCG
CGCCACATAGCAGAACTTTAAAAGTGCTCATCATTGGAAAACGTTCTTCGGGGCGAAAACTCTCAAGGAT
CTTACCGCTGTTGAGATCCAGTTCGATGTAACCCACTCGTGCACCCAACTGATCTTCAGCATCTTTTACT
TTCACCAGCGTTTCTGGGTGAGCAAAAACAGGAAGGCAAAATGCCGCAAAAAAGGGAATAAGGGCGACAC
GGAAATGTTGAATACTCATACTCTTCCTTTTTCAATATTATTGAAGCATTTATCAGGGTTATTGTCTCAT
GAGCGGATACATATTTGAATGTATTTAGAAAAATAAACAAATAGGGGTTCCGCGCACATTTCCCCGAAAA
GTGCCACCTGATGCGGTGTGAAATACCGCACAGATGCGTAAGGAGAAAATACCGCATCAGGAAATTGTAA
GCGTTAATATTTTGTTAAAATTCGCGTTAAATTTTTGTTAAATCAGCTCATTTTTTAACCAATAGGCCGA
AATCGGCAAAATCCCTTATAAATCAAAAGAATAGACCGAGATAGGGT
[37 nt withheld, positions 5858-5894]
AAAGAACGTGGACTCCAACGTCAAAGG
[49 nt withheld, positions 5922-5970]
T
[91 nt withheld, positions 5972-6062]
G
[98 nt withheld, positions 6064-6161]
ACTTAATGCGCCGCTACAGGGCGCGTCCATTCGCCATTCAGGCTGCGCAACTGTTGGGAAGGGCGATCGG
TGCGGGCCTCTTCGCTATTACGCCAGCTGGCGAAAGGGGGATGTGCTGCAAGGCGATTAAGTTGGGTAAC
GCCAGGGTTTTCCCAGTCACGACGTTGTAAAACGACGGCCAGTGAATTGTAATACGACTCACTATA
Features (pLannotate 1.2.2; 15 found; start..end, strand, type, name):
    171..962     +  CDS            neo: KKA2_KLEPN - Also known as kan, nptII. Experimental evidence at protein level: Swiss-Prot protein existence level 1. Resistance to kanamycin, neomycin, paromomycin, ribostamycin, butirosin and gentamicin B. From Klebsiella pneumoniae.
   1377..2084    +  CDS            mNeonGreen: mNeonGreen is a basic (constitutively fluorescent) green/yellow fluorescent protein published in 2013, derived from Branchiostoma lanceolatum. It is reported to be a very rapidly-maturing monomer with moderate acid sensitivity.
   2505..3296    +  CDS            neo: KKA2_KLEPN - Also known as kan, nptII. Experimental evidence at protein level: Swiss-Prot protein existence level 1. Resistance to kanamycin, neomycin, paromomycin, ribostamycin, butirosin and gentamicin B. From Klebsiella pneumoniae.
   3492..3510    -  promoter       SP6 promoter: promoter for bacteriophage SP6 RNA polymerase
   3552..3568    -  protein_bind   lac operator: The lac repressor binds to the lac operator to inhibit transcription in E. coli. This inhibition can be relieved by adding lactose or isopropyl-β-D-thiogalactopyranoside (IPTG). lac repressor encoded by lacI
   3576..3606    -  promoter       lac promoter: promoter for the E. coli lac operon
   3621..3642    -  protein_bind   CAP binding site: CAP binding activates transcription in the presence of cAMP. E. coli catabolite activator protein
   3655..3747    -  CDS            lacI (fragment): lac repressor; lacI; The lac repressor binds to the lac operator to inhibit transcription in E. coli. This inhibition can be relieved by adding lactose or isopropyl-β-D-thiogalactopyranoside (IPTG).
   3930..4518    -  rep_origin     ori: high-copy-number ColE1/pMB1/pBR322/pUC origin of replication
   4689..5549    -  CDS            AmpR: β-lactamase; bla; confers resistance to ampicillin, carbenicillin, and related antibiotics
   5550..5654    -  promoter       AmpR promoter: bla
   5681..5731    +  misc_feature   bom (fragment): basis of mobility region from pBR322
   5732..6187    -  rep_origin     f1 ori (sequence partly withheld): f1 bacteriophage origin of replication; arrow indicates direction of (+) strand synthesis
   6191..6348    -  CDS            lacZα (fragment): LacZα fragment of β-galactosidase; lacZ fragment
   6351..2       +  promoter       T7 promoter (across the origin): promoter for bacteriophage T7 RNA polymerase
