[The description below was written by a language model from this plasmid's Addgene catalogue record and pLannotate feature annotations shown in this document.]
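Description:
pPOTv6-g418-His:mNG:His is a PCR-only tagging (pPOT) template plasmid for endogenous gene tagging in Trypanosoma brucei. It is not an expression vector in the usual sense. It serves as a template from which a tagging cassette is amplified, typically with long primers carrying homology to the target locus (primer design is not described in the record), so that the product integrates by homologous recombination and fuses the tag to a gene at its native location. In E. coli it is maintained as a high-copy plasmid through a ColE1/pUC-type origin and selected with ampicillin via AmpR. The backbone also carries an f1 origin, lacZα and lacI fragments, lac promoter/operator elements, and flanking T7 and SP6 promoters, which are remnants of a standard cloning vector.

The payload is a synthetic mNeonGreen coding sequence, a bright, rapidly maturing monomeric green/yellow fluorescent protein, cloned between retained HindIII and BamHI sites. The name indicates that it is flanked by His tags on both sides, although these are not annotated in the feature table. Two copies of the neo (nptII) resistance gene sit on either side of mNeonGreen in the same orientation and provide G418 selection in the parasite. This layout suggests that either an upstream marker-plus-tag or a tag-plus-downstream-marker amplicon can be generated, for N- or C-terminal tagging respectively, though the record does not say so explicitly. The promoter is listed as "read through", meaning the cassette has no dedicated promoter and relies on transcription from the tagged locus. The intergenic regions between the coding sequences, which would supply RNA-processing signals, are not annotated. The plasmid is used for localising trypanosome proteins expressed from their endogenous loci.
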