Addgene plasmid #201095: pPOTv6-g418-His:mNG:His
Purpose: Trypanosoma brucei PCR only tagging (pPOT) vector for endogenous gene tagging
Depositing lab: Samuel Dean. Depositing organization: University of Warwick. Publication: A comprehensive toolkit for protein localization and functional analysis in trypanosomatids. Paterou A, Saez Conde J, Tyc J, Sunter JD, Vaughan S, Gull K, Dean S. Open Biol. 2025 Apr;15(4):240361. doi: 10.1098/rsob.240361. Epub 2025 Apr 2. PubMed 40169015.
Backbone
  Vector backbone: pPOT
  Vector type: Unspecified
Growth in bacteria
  Bacterial resistance: Ampicillin, 100 μg/mL
  Growth temperature: 37°C
  Growth strain: NEB Stable
  Copy number: High Copy
Gene/Insert
  Gene/Insert name: mNeonGreen
  Species: Synthetic
  Promoter: read through
  Cloning method: Restriction Enzyme; 5′ cloning site HindIII (not destroyed); 3′ cloning site BamHI (not destroyed)
  Sequencing primers: 5′ cTATGGGTTCTGGTAGTG; 3′ cTTAACTACCCGATCCTG
Terms and licenses: Academic/Nonprofit Terms; Industry Terms: Not Available to Industry
Depositor comments: Please visit https://doi.org/10.1101/2023.04.21.537815 for bioRxiv preprint.
How to cite: pPOTv6-g418-His:mNG:His was a gift from Samuel Dean (Addgene plasmid # 201095 ; http://n2t.net/addgene:201095 ; RRID:Addgene_201095)
